Addgene plasmid #211001: pNLF1-N_WDR81:1211-1614
Purpose: Mammalian expression of human WDR81 fragment E1211 to S1614. N-terminal NanoLuc luciferase tag.
Depositing lab: Cheryl Arrowsmith. Depositing organization: University of Toronto. Publication: A Target Class Ligandability Evaluation of WD40 Repeat-Containing Proteins. Ackloo S, Li F, Szewczyk M, Seitova A, Loppnau P, Zeng H, Xu J, Ahmad S, Arnautova YA, Baghaie AJ, Beldar S, Bolotokova A, Centrella PA, Chau I, Clark MA, Cuozzo JW, Dehghani-Tafti S, Disch JS, Dong A, Dumas A, Feng JA, Ghiabi P, Gibson E, Gilmer J, Goldman B, Green SR, Guie MA, Guilinger JP, Harms N, Herasymenko O, Houliston S, Hutchinson A, Kearnes S, Keefe AD, Kimani SW, Kramer T, Kutera M, Kwak HA, Lento C, Li Y, Liu J, Loup J, Machado RAC, Mulhern CJ, Perveen S, Righetto GL, Riley P, Shrestha S, Sigel EA, Silva M, Sintchak MD, Slakman BL, Taylor RD, Thompson J, Torng W, Underkoffler C, von Rechenberg M, Walsh RT, Watson I, Wilson DJ, Wolf E, Yadav M, Yazdi AK, Zhang J, Zhang Y, Santhakumar V, Edwards AM, Barsyte-Lovejoy D, Schapira M, Brown PJ, Halabelian L, Arrowsmith CH. J Med Chem. 2025 Jan 23;68(2):1092-1112. doi: 10.1021/acs.jmedchem.4c02010. Epub 2024 Nov 4. PubMed 39495097.
Backbone
  Vector backbone: pNLF1-N
  Backbone manufacturer: Promega
  Vector type: Mammalian Expression
  Selectable markers: Hygromycin
Growth in bacteria
  Bacterial resistance: Ampicillin, 100 μg/mL
  Growth temperature: 37°C
  Growth strain: DH5alpha
  Copy number: High Copy
Gene/Insert
  Gene/Insert name: WDR81:E1211-S1614
  Species: H. sapiens (human)
  Insert size (bp): 1212
  Mutation: wild type
  Entrez Gene: WDR81 (a.k.a. CAMRQ2, HYC3, PPP1R166, SORF-2)
  Promoter: CMV
  Tag / fusion protein: NanoLuc luciferase (N terminal on insert)
  Cloning method: Ligation Independent Cloning
  Sequencing primers: 5′ gtaaccatcaacggagtgac; 3′ tatcatgtctgctcgaagc
Resource information
  A portion of this plasmid was derived from a plasmid made by: Mammalian Gene Collection (BC114568)
Terms and licenses: Academic/Nonprofit Terms; Industry Terms: Not Available to Industry
Depositor comments: 5' Cloning Site: EcoR1 (not destroyed), 3' Cloning Site: Xba1 (not destroyed). N terminal tag: mvftledfvgdwrqtagynldqvleqggvsslfqnlgvsvtpiqrivlsgenglkidihviipyeglsgdqmgqiekifkvvypvddhhfkvilhygtlvidgvtpnmidyfgrpyegiavfdgkkitvtgtlwngnkiiderlinpdgsllfrvtingvtgwrlcerilagssgaiasef.
How to cite: pNLF1-N_WDR81:1211-1614 was a gift from Cheryl Arrowsmith (Addgene plasmid # 211001 ; http://n2t.net/addgene:211001 ; RRID:Addgene_211001)
