[The description below was written by a language model from this plasmid's Addgene catalogue record and pLannotate feature annotations shown in this document.]
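Description:
pNLF1-N_WDR81:1211-1614 is a mammalian expression plasmid built on the Promega pNLF1-N backbone, about 7.1 kb in the sequenced record. In bacteria it replicates from a high-copy ColE1/pUC-type origin and is selected with ampicillin through the β-lactamase gene. A ColE1-derived cer site is also annotated, which helps keep the plasmid in monomeric form. For selection in mammalian cells, the backbone carries a separate cassette in which the SV40 enhancer/early promoter drives the hygromycin phosphotransferase gene (hph), followed by a synthetic polyadenylation signal.

The payload is a wild-type fragment of human WDR81 spanning residues E1211 to S1614 (1,212 bp), derived from a Mammalian Gene Collection clone and inserted by ligation-independent cloning between EcoRI and XbaI sites that remain intact. It is fused in frame downstream of human codon-optimized NanoLuc luciferase, giving an N-terminally NanoLuc-tagged protein. Expression is driven by the CMV immediate-early enhancer and promoter, followed by a chimeric β-globin/immunoglobulin intron that generally improves transcript processing and expression. An SV40 poly(A) signal is annotated downstream of the insert. A T7 promoter sits just upstream of the NanoLuc coding sequence and would allow in vitro transcription. Several short annotations (SET1, T7 terminator, large T antigen, M13 ori, bom and tnpA fragments) are partial matches and probably backbone remnants rather than functional elements.

The stated purpose is mammalian expression of this luciferase-tagged WDR81 fragment, and the plasmid comes from a study evaluating the ligandability of WD40 repeat-containing proteins. NanoLuc fusions of this type are commonly used as luminescent donors in cell-based bioluminescence assays, although the record does not name a specific assay.
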