Features (pLannotate 1.2.2; 20 found; start..end, strand, type, name):
    140..517     +  enhancer       CMV enhancer: human cytomegalovirus immediate early enhancer
    519..718     +  promoter       CMV promoter: human cytomegalovirus (CMV) immediate early promoter
    857..989     +  intron         chimeric intron: chimera between introns from human β-globin and immunoglobulin heavy chain genes
   1033..1051    +  promoter       T7 promoter: promoter for bacteriophage T7 RNA polymerase
   1065..1577    +  CDS            Nluc: NanoLuc® luciferase human codon-optimized
   1563..2819    +  CDS            WDR81 (fragment): WDR81_HUMAN - Experimental evidence at protein level: Swiss-Prot protein existence level 1. Functions as a negative regulator of the PI3 kinase/PI3K activity associated with endosomal membranes via BECN1, a core subunit of the PI3K complex. By modifying the phosphatidylinositol 3- phosphate/PtdInsP3 content of endosomal membranes may regulate endosome fusion, recycling, sorting and early to late endosome transport (PubMed:26783301). It is for instance, required for the delivery of cargos like BST2/tetherin from early to late endosome and thereby participates indirectly to their degradation by
   2868..2893    +  CDS            SET1 (fragment): solubility-enhancement tag derived from T7 phage gene 10B
   2901..2917    +  terminator     T7 terminator (fragment): transcription terminator for bacteriophage T7 RNA polymerase
   2937..3058    -  polyA_signal   SV40 poly(A) signal: SV40 polyadenylation signal
   3081..3149    -  CDS            large T antigen (fragment): large T antigen from SV40 (simian virus 40)
   3154..3186    +  rep_origin     M13 ori (fragment): M13 bacteriophage origin of replication; arrow indicates direction of (+) strand synthesis
   3187..3238    -  misc_feature   bom (fragment): basis of mobility region from pBR322
   3303..3660    +  promoter       SV40 promoter: SV40 enhancer and early promoter
   3691..4713    +  CDS            hph: KHYB_ECOLX - Experimental evidence at protein level: Swiss-Prot protein existence level 1. The aminoglycoside phosphotransferases achieve inactivation of their antibiotic substrates by phosphorylation. Only phosphorylates hygromycin and closely related compounds such as demethyl analogs and destomycin. From Escherichia coli.
   4752..4800    +  polyA_signal   poly(A) signal: synthetic polyadenylation signal
   4821..4913    -  CDS            tnpA (fragment): TN5P_ECOLX - Also known as tnp. Experimental evidence at protein level: Swiss-Prot protein existence level 1. Mediates transposition of transposon Tn5 by a 'cut and paste' mechanism. First, the monomeric transposase binds the 19 bp inverted DNA repeats flanking the transposon. Then, dimerization of the DNA- bound transposase creates a synaptic DNA complex. After nicking of the first DNA strand, excision of the transposon proceeds through a series of intermediates. The transposase then mediates the insertion of the transposon at a new site by strand transfer. The activity of the wild- type tran
   4956..5060    +  promoter       AmpR promoter: bla
   5061..5921    +  CDS            AmpR: β-lactamase; bla; confers resistance to ampicillin, carbenicillin, and related antibiotics
   6079..6667    -  rep_origin     ori: high-copy-number ColE1/pMB1/pBR322/pUC origin of replication
   6783..7066    +  misc_feature   cer region: ColE1-derived recombination site that helps to maintain plasmids as monomers
>Addgene plasmid #211001 | pNLF1-N_WDR81:1211-1614 | addgene full sequence | sequence record 423339 | Addgene NGS Result
TCAATATTGGCCATTAGCCATATTATTCATTGGTTATATAGCATAAATCAATATTGGCTATTGGCCATTG
CATACGTTGTATCTATATCATAATATGTACATTTATATTGGCTCATGTCCAATATGACCGCCATGTTGGC
ATTGATTATTGACTAGTTATTAATAGTAATCAATTACGGGGTCATTAGTTCATAGCCCATATATGGAGTT
CCGCGTTACATAACTTACGGTAAATGGCCCGCCTGGCTGACCGCCCAACGACCCCCGCCCATTGACGTCA
ATAATGACGTATGTTCCCATAGTAACGCCAATAGGGACTTTCCATTGACGTCAATGGGTGGAGTATTTAC
GGTAAACTGCCCACTTGGCAGTACATCAAGTGTATCATATGCCAAGTCCGCCCCCTATTGACGTCAATGA
CGGTAAATGGCCCGCCTGGCATTATGCCCAGTACATGACCTTACGGGACTTTCCTACTTGGCAGTACATC
TACGTATTAGTCATCGCTATTACCATGGTGATGCGGTTTTGGCAGTACACCAATGGGCGTGGATAGCGGT
TTGACTCACGGGGATTTCCAAGTCTCCACCCCATTGACGTCAATGGGAGTTTGTTTTGGCACCAAAATCA
ACGGGACTTTCCAAAATGTCGTAATAACCCCGCCCCGTTGACGCAAATGGGCGGTAGGCGTGTACGGTGG
GAGGTCTATATAAGCAGAGCTGGTTTAGTGAACCGTCAGATCACTAGAAGCTTTATTGCGGTAGTTTATC
ACAGTTAAATTGCTAACGCAGTCAGTGCTTCTGACACAACAGTCTCGAACTTAAGCTGCAGAAGTTGGTC
GTGAGGCACTGGGCAGGTAAGTATCAAGGTTACAAGACAGGTTTAAGGAGACCAATAGAAACTGGGCTTG
TCGAGACAGAGAAGACTCTTGCGTTTCTGATAGGCACCTATTGGTCTTACTGACATCCACTTTGCCTTTC
TCTCCACAGGTGTCCACTCCCAGTTCAATTACAGCTCTTAAGGCTAGAGTATTAATACGACTCACTATAG
GGCTAGCGCTCACCATGGTCTTCACACTCGAAGATTTCGTTGGGGACTGGCGACAGACAGCCGGCTACAA
CCTGGACCAAGTCCTTGAACAGGGAGGTGTGTCCAGTTTGTTTCAGAATCTCGGGGTGTCCGTAACTCCG
ATCCAAAGGATTGTCCTGAGCGGTGAAAATGGGCTGAAGATCGACATCCATGTCATCATCCCGTATGAAG
GTCTGAGCGGCGACCAAATGGGCCAGATCGAAAAAATTTTTAAGGTGGTGTACCCTGTGGATGATCATCA
CTTTAAGGTGATCCTGCACTATGGCACACTGGTAATCGACGGGGTTACGCCGAACATGATCGACTATTTC
GGACGGCCGTATGAAGGCATCGCCGTGTTCGACGGCAAAAAGATCACTGTAACAGGGACCCTGTGGAACG
GCAACAAAATTATCGACGAGCGCCTGATCAACCCCGACGGCTCCCTGCTGTTCCGAGTAACCATCAACGG
AGTGACCGGCTGGCGGCTGTGCGAACGCATTCTGGCGGGCTCGAGCGGCGCGATCGCTTCCGAATTCGAA
CAATCAGAAGGTAAAGAACAAAAGATCCTCCTTGACACCGCCTGTAAGATGGTCCGCTGGCTCTCCGCTA
AGTTGGGACCAACGGTTGCGAGTCGGCACGTGGCGCGGAATCTCCTGAGACTGCTCACAAGCTGCTACGT
TGGCCCTACTAGGCAACAGTTCACAGTCTCCTCTGGAGAATCCCCCCCACTCTCCGCTGGAAACATCTAC
CAGAAGAGACCAGTACTGGGTGACATCGTCTCTGGGCCAGTGTTGAGCTGCTTGTTGCACATCGCACGAT
TGTATGGCGAACCGGTACTTACGTATCAATACCTGCCATATATTTCTTACCTCGTGGCCCCCGGCTCAGC
TTCTGGGCCCTCCCGCCTCAATAGCCGAAAAGAAGCGGGTCTGCTTGCTGCTGTCACGTTGACTCAAAAA
ATTATTGTATACCTTAGCGACACGACACTGATGGACATCTTGCCAAGAATCAGCCATGAGGTGCTGCTTC
CAGTCTTGTCATTTTTGACCAGTCTTGTTACGGGGTTTCCGTCCGGTGCCCAAGCAAGGACTATCCTTTG
TGTAAAAACAATATCATTGATAGCACTCATTTGCCTTAGGATTGGACAGGAGATGGTACAACAACATTTG
TCCGAACCCGTAGCTACTTTTTTCCAAGTCTTTAGTCAGCTGCACGAGCTCCGCCAGCAGGACTTGAAGT
TGGATCCTGCTGGTAGGGGAGAGGGCCAACTGCCCCAGGTCGTTTTCAGCGATGGGCAACAAAGGCCAGT
CGACCCGGCCCTCCTGGATGAACTCCAAAAAGTTTTCACCCTGGAAATGGCCTACACGATATACGTGCCT
TTTTCATGCCTTTTGGGTGATATAATCAGAAAAATTATCCCTAATCATGAACTCGTTGGAGAACTTGCTG
CCCTGTATCTTGAAAGCATTTCACCCAGTTCAAGGAATCCAGCAAGTGTTGAACCGACAATGCCTGGTAC
GGGACCCGAGTGGGATCCTCATGGTGGTGGCTGCCCGCAAGACGACGGGCATTCTGGTACATTCGGTAGC
GTCCTTGTCGGCAATCGCATTCAGATACCTAATGACTCCCGCCCCGAGAATCCTGGTCCTTTGGGACCGA
TATCAGGGGTGGGTGGGGGAGGACTCGGAAGCGGCTCCGACGACAATGCCCTCAAACAGGAACTGCCACG
AAGTGTCCACGGCCTGTCATAATAATCTAGATTTGGGCCCAATTCCTGCAGGATTTTGCGGCCGCTTGCT
GAGTTGGCTGCTGCCACCGCTGAGCAATAACTAGCATAACCCCTTGGCCGCTTCGAGCAGACATGATAAG
ATACATTGATGAGTTTGGACAAACCACAACTAGAATGCAGTGAAAAAAATGCTTTATTTGTGAAATTTGT
GATGCTATTGCTTTATTTGTAACCATTATAAGCTGCAATAAACAAGTTAACAACAACAATTGCATTCATT
TTATGTTTCAGGTTCAGGGGGAGATGTGGGAGGTTTTTTTAAGCAAGTAAAACCTCTACAAATGTGGTAA
AATCGAATTTTAACAAAATATTAACGCTTACAATTTCCTGATGCGGTATTTTCTCCTTACGCATCTGTGC
GGTATTTCACACCGCATACGCGGATCTGCGCAGCACCATGGCCTGAAATAACCTCTGAAAGAGGAACTTG
GTTAGGTACCTTCTGAGGCGGAAAGAACCAGCTGTGGAATGTGTGTCAGTTAGGGTGTGGAAAGTCCCCA
GGCTCCCCAGCAGGCAGAAGTATGCAAAGCATGCATCTCAATTAGTCAGCAACCAGGTGTGGAAAGTCCC
CAGGCTCCCCAGCAGGCAGAAGTATGCAAAGCATGCATCTCAATTAGTCAGCAACCATAGTCCCGCCCCT
AACTCCGCCCATCCCGCCCCTAACTCCGCCCAGTTCCGCCCATTCTCCGCCCCATGGCTGACTAATTTTT
TTTATTTATGCAGAGGCCGAGGCCGCCTCGGCCTCTGAGCTATTCCAGAAGTAGTGAGGAGGCTTTTTTG
GAGGCCTAGGCTTTTGCAAAAAGCTCGATTCTTCTGACACTAGCGCCACCATGAAGAAGCCCGAACTCAC
CGCTACCAGCGTTGAAAAATTTCTCATCGAGAAGTTCGACAGTGTGAGCGACCTGATGCAGTTGTCGGAG
GGCGAAGAGAGCCGAGCCTTCAGCTTCGATGTCGGCGGACGCGGCTATGTACTGCGGGTGAATAGCTGCG
CTGATGGCTTCTACAAAGACCGCTACGTGTACCGCCACTTCGCCAGCGCTGCACTACCCATCCCCGAAGT
GTTGGACATCGGCGAGTTCAGCGAGAGCCTGACATACTGCATCAGTAGACGCGCCCAAGGCGTTACTCTC
CAAGACCTCCCCGAAACAGAGCTGCCTGCTGTGTTACAGCCTGTCGCCGAAGCTATGGATGCTATTGCCG
CCGCCGACCTCAGTCAAACCAGCGGCTTCGGCCCATTCGGGCCCCAAGGCATCGGCCAGTACACAACCTG
GCGGGATTTCATTTGCGCCATTGCTGATCCCCATGTCTACCACTGGCAGACCGTGATGGACGACACCGTG
TCCGCCAGCGTAGCTCAAGCCCTGGACGAACTGATGCTGTGGGCCGAAGACTGTCCCGAGGTGCGCCACC
TCGTCCATGCCGACTTCGGCAGCAACAACGTCCTGACCGACAACGGCCGCATCACCGCCGTAATCGACTG
GTCCGAAGCTATGTTCGGGGACAGTCAGTACGAGGTGGCCAACATCTTCTTCTGGCGGCCCTGGCTGGCT
TGCATGGAGCAGCAGACTCGCTACTTCGAGCGCCGGCATCCCGAGCTGGCCGGCAGCCCTCGTCTGCGAG
CCTACATGCTGCGCATCGGCCTGGATCAGCTCTACCAGAGCCTCGTGGACGGCAACTTCGACGATGCTGC
CTGGGCTCAAGGCCGCTGCGATGCCATCGTCCGCAGCGGGGCCGGCACCGTCGGTCGCACACAAATCGCT
CGCCGGAGCGCAGCCGTATGGACCGACGGCTGCGTCGAGGTGCTGGCCGACAGCGGCAACCGCCGGCCCA
GTACACGACCGCGCGCTAAGGAGGTAGGTCGAGTTTAGACTCTAGCCATCACGATGGCCGCAATAAAATA
TCTTTATTTTCATTACATCTGTGTGTTGGTTTTTTGTGTGAATCGATAGCGATAAGGATCCTCTTTGCGC
TTGCGTTTTCCCTTGTCCAGATAGCCCAGTAGCTGACATTCATCCGGGGTCAGCACCGTTTCTGCGGACT
GGCTTTCTACGTAATGGTTTCTTAGACGTCAGGTGGCACTTTTCGGGGAAATGTGCGCGGAACCCCTATT
TGTTTATTTTTCTAAATACATTCAAATATGTATCCGCTCATGAGACAATAACCCTGATAAATGCTTCAAT
AATATTGAAAAAGGAAGAGTATGAGTATTCAACATTTCCGTGTCGCCCTTATTCCCTTTTTTGCGGCATT
TTGCCTTCCTGTTTTTGCTCACCCAGAAACGCTGGTGAAAGTAAAAGATGCTGAAGATCAGTTGGGTGCA
CGAGTGGGTTACATCGAACTGGATCTCAACAGCGGTAAGATCCTTGAGAGTTTTCGCCCCGAAGAACGTT
TTCCAATGATGAGCACTTTCAAAGTTCTGCTATGTGGCGCGGTATTATCCCGTATTGACGCCGGGCAAGA
GCAACTCGGTCGCCGCATACACTATTCTCAGAATGACTTGGTTGAGTACTCACCAGTCACAGAAAAGCAT
CTTACGGATGGCATGACAGTAAGAGAATTATGCAGTGCTGCCATAACCATGAGTGATAACACTGCGGCCA
ACTTACTTCTGACAACTATCGGAGGACCGAAGGAGCTAACCGCTTTTTTGCACAACATGGGGGATCATGT
AACTCGCCTTGATCGTTGGGAACCGGAGCTGAATGAAGCCATACCAAACGACGAGCGTGACACCACGATG
CCTGTAGCAATGGCAACAACGTTGCGCAAACTATTAACTGGCGAACTACTTACTCTAGCTTCCCGGCAAC
AATTAATAGACTGGATGGAGGCGGATAAAGTTGCAGGACCACTTCTGCGCTCGGCCCTTCCGGCTGGCTG
GTTTATTGCTGATAAATCTGGAGCCGGTGAGCGTGGGTCTCGCGGTATCATTGCAGCACTGGGGCCAGAT
GGTAAGCCCTCCCGTATCGTAGTTATCTACACGACGGGGAGTCAGGCAACTATGGATGAACGAAATAGAC
AGATCGCTGAGATAGGTGCCTCACTGATTAAGCATTGGTAATTCGAAATGACCGACCAAGCGACGCCCAA
CCGGTATCAGCTCACTCAAAGGCGGTAATACGGTTATCCACAGAATCAGGGGATAACGCAGGAAAGAACA
TGTGAGCAAAAGGCCAGCAAAAGGCCAGGAACCGTAAAAAGGCCGCGTTGCTGGCGTTTTTCCATAGGCT
CCGCCCCCCTGACGAGCATCACAAAAATCGACGCTCAAGTCAGAGGTGGCGAAACCCGACAGGACTATAA
AGATACCAGGCGTTTCCCCCTGGAAGCTCCCTCGTGCGCTCTCCTGTTCCGACCCTGCCGCTTACCGGAT
ACCTGTCCGCCTTTCTCCCTTCGGGAAGCGTGGCGCTTTCTCATAGCTCACGCTGTAGGTATCTCAGTTC
GGTGTAGGTCGTTCGCTCCAAGCTGGGCTGTGTGCACGAACCCCCCGTTCAGCCCGACCGCTGCGCCTTA
TCCGGTAACTATCGTCTTGAGTCCAACCCGGTAAGACACGACTTATCGCCACTGGCAGCAGCCACTGGTA
ACAGGATTAGCAGAGCGAGGTATGTAGGCGGTGCTACAGAGTTCTTGAAGTGGTGGCCTAACTACGGCTA
CACTAGAAGGACAGTATTTGGTATCTGCGCTCTGCTGAAGCCAGTTACCTTCGGAAAAAGAGTTGGTAGC
TCTTGATCCGGCAAACAAACCACCGCTGGTAGCGGTGGTTTTTTTGTTTGCAAGCAGCAGATTACGCGCA
GAAAAAAAGGATTTCAAGAAGATCCTTTGATCTTTTCTACGGGGTCTGACGCTCAGTGGAACGAAAACTC
ACGTTAAGGGATTTTGGTCATGAGATTATCAAAAAGGATCTTCACCTAGATCCTTTTATAGTCCGGAAAT
ACAGGAACGCACGCTGGATGGCCCTTCGCTGGGATGGTGAAACCATGAAAAATGGCAGCTTCAGTGGATT
AAGTGGGGGTAATGTGGCCTGTACCCTCTGGTTGCATAGGTATTCATACGGTTAAAATTTATCAGGCGCG
ATTGCGGCAGTTTTTCGGGTGGTTTGTTGCCATTTTTACCTGTCTGCTGCCGTGATCGCGCTGAACGCGT
TTTAGCGGTGCGTACAATTAAGGGATTATGGTAAATCCACTTACTGTCTGCCCTCGTAGCCATCGAGATA
AACCGCAGTACTCCGGCCACGATGCGTCCGGCGTAGAGGATCGAGATCT
