>Addgene plasmid #211001 | pNLF1-N_WDR81:1211-1614 | depositor partial sequence | sequence record 411482 | Insert sequence
GAACAATCAGAAGGTAAAGAACAAAAGATCCTCCTTGACACCGCCTGTAAGATGGTCCGCTGGCTCTCCG
CTAAGTTGGGACCAACGGTTGCGAGTCGGCACGTGGCGCGGAATCTCCTGAGACTGCTCACAAGCTGCTA
CGTTGGCCCTACTAGGCAACAGTTCACAGTCTCCTCTGGAGAATCCCCCCCACTCTCCGCTGGAAACATC
TACCAGAAGAGACCAGTACTGGGTGACATCGTCTCTGGGCCAGTGTTGAGCTGCTTGTTGCACATCGCAC
GATTGTATGGCGAACCGGTACTTACGTATCAATACCTGCCATATATTTCTTACCTCGTGGCCCCCGGCTC
AGCTTCTGGGCCCTCCCGCCTCAATAGCCGAAAAGAAGCGGGTCTGCTTGCTGCTGTCACGTTGACTCAA
AAAATTATTGTATACCTTAGCGACACGACACTGATGGACATCTTGCCAAGAATCAGCCATGAGGTGCTGC
TTCCAGTCTTGTCATTTTTGACCAGTCTTGTTACGGGGTTTCCGTCCGGTGCCCAAGCAAGGACTATCCT
TTGTGTAAAAACAATATCATTGATAGCACTCATTTGCCTTAGGATTGGACAGGAGATGGTACAACAACAT
TTGTCCGAACCCGTAGCTACTTTTTTCCAAGTCTTTAGTCAGCTGCACGAGCTCCGCCAGCAGGACTTGA
AGTTGGATCCTGCTGGTAGGGGAGAGGGCCAACTGCCCCAGGTCGTTTTCAGCGATGGGCAACAAAGGCC
AGTCGACCCGGCCCTCCTGGATGAACTCCAAAAAGTTTTCACCCTGGAAATGGCCTACACGATATACGTG
CCTTTTTCATGCCTTTTGGGTGATATAATCAGAAAAATTATCCCTAATCATGAACTCGTTGGAGAACTTG
CTGCCCTGTATCTTGAAAGCATTTCACCCAGTTCAAGGAATCCAGCAAGTGTTGAACCGACAATGCCTGG
TACGGGACCCGAGTGGGATCCTCATGGTGGTGGCTGCCCGCAAGACGACGGGCATTCTGGTACATTCGGT
AGCGTCCTTGTCGGCAATCGCATTCAGATACCTAATGACTCCCGCCCCGAGAATCCTGGTCCTTTGGGAC
CGATATCAGGGGTGGGTGGGGGAGGACTCGGAAGCGGCTCCGACGACAATGCCCTCAAACAGGAACTGCC
ACGAAGTGTCCACGGCCTGTCA
